Addgene plasmid #71863: pLJM60-FLAG-SLC38A9.1 H60A
Purpose: lentiviral stable expression
Depositing lab: David Sabatini. Depositing organization: Whitehead Institute for Biomedical Research. Publication: Metabolism. Lysosomal amino acid transporter SLC38A9 signals arginine sufficiency to mTORC1. Wang S, Tsun ZY, Wolfson RL, Shen K, Wyant GA, Plovanich ME, Yuan ED, Jones TD, Chantranupong L, Comb W, Wang T, Bar-Peled L, Zoncu R, Straub C, Kim C, Park J, Sabatini BL, Sabatini DM. Science. 2015 Jan 9;347(6218):188-94. doi: 10.1126/science.1257132. Epub 2015 Jan 7. PubMed 25567906.
Backbone
  Vector backbone: pLJM60
  Backbone size w/o insert (bp): 8613
  Total vector size (bp): 10299
  Vector type: Mammalian Expression, Lentiviral
  Selectable markers: Puromycin
Growth in bacteria
  Bacterial resistance: Ampicillin, 100 μg/mL
  Growth temperature: 37°C
  Growth strain: NEB Stable
  Copy number: Unknown
Gene/Insert
  Gene/Insert name: SLC38A9.1 (alt name: URLC11)
  Species: H. sapiens (human)
  Insert size (bp): 1686
  Mutation: codon optimized, Histidine 60 mutated to Alanine
  GenBank ID: NM_173514.3
  Entrez Gene: SLC38A9 (a.k.a. URLC11)
  Promoter: CMV
  Tag / fusion protein: FLAG (N terminal on backbone)
  Cloning method: Restriction Enzyme; 5′ cloning site Sal1 (not destroyed); 3′ cloning site Not1 (not destroyed)
  Sequencing primers: 5′ pLJM-F ATGTCGTAACAACTCCGCCCCATT; 3′ pLJM-R TAGTTTGTATGTCTGTTGCTATTA
Terms and licenses: Academic/Nonprofit Terms; Industry Terms: Not Available to Industry
How to cite: pLJM60-FLAG-SLC38A9.1 H60A was a gift from David Sabatini (Addgene plasmid # 71863 ; http://n2t.net/addgene:71863 ; RRID:Addgene_71863)
