[The description below was written by a language model from this plasmid's Addgene catalogue record.]
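Description:
pLJM60-FLAG-SLC38A9.1 H60A is a lentiviral transfer plasmid for stable expression of a mutant human SLC38A9 in mammalian cells. It is built on the pLJM60 backbone (about 8.6 kb, giving a total of roughly 10.3 kb with the insert) and is propagated in bacteria under ampicillin selection. A recombination-deficient strain is listed for growth, as is common for lentiviral plasmids because their repeated LTR sequences can rearrange. Transduced mammalian cells are selected with puromycin. No feature table accompanies the record, so the viral elements, the origin of replication and the promoter driving the puromycin marker are not itemised.

The payload is a codon-optimized, roughly 1.7 kb open reading frame encoding isoform 1 of SLC38A9 (also known as URLC11), placed between SalI and NotI sites that both remain intact. Expression is driven by a CMV promoter, and a FLAG epitope supplied by the backbone is fused to the N terminus, allowing detection and immunoprecipitation with anti-FLAG reagents. The coding sequence carries a point substitution changing histidine 60 to alanine.

The associated publication identifies SLC38A9 as a lysosomal amino acid transporter that signals arginine sufficiency to mTORC1. The stated purpose is simply lentiviral stable expression, and the record does not say what the H60A change does. A single-residue mutant of this kind would typically be compared with the wild-type FLAG-tagged protein to test that residue's contribution to the protein's interactions or signalling.
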