>Addgene plasmid #71863 | pLJM60-FLAG-SLC38A9.1 H60A | depositor partial sequence | sequence record 133388 | insert
ATGGCTAACATGAACAGTGACTCAAGACATCTGGGAACAAGCGAGGTGGACCACGAGCGGGACCCTGGCC
CTATGAACATTCAGTTTGAGCCCTCCGACCTGCGGTCTAAGAGACCCTTCTGCATCGAACCTACCAACAT
TGTGAACGTCAATCACGTGATCCAGAGGGTCAGTGATGCCGCATCAGCCATGAATAAGCGAATTCACTAC
TATTCCCGGCTGACCACACCCGCTGACAAAGCACTGATCGCCCCTGATCATGTGGTCCCAGCACCCGAGG
AATGTTACGTGTATAGCCCTCTGGGATCCGCCTACAAGCTGCAGAGCTACACCGAGGGGTATGGAAAAAA
CACATCCCTGGTGACTATTTTTATGATCTGGAATACCATGATGGGGACAAGTATTCTGTCAATCCCATGG
GGAATCAAGCAGGCCGGGTTCACTACCGGAATGTGCGTGATCATTCTGATGGGCCTGCTGACCCTGTACT
GCTGTTATAGGGTGGTCAAATCTCGCACAATGATGTTTTCACTGGACACAACTAGCTGGGAGTACCCCGA
TGTGTGTCGGCACTATTTTGGAAGCTTCGGCCAGTGGAGCTCCCTGCTGTTCAGCCTGGTGTCCCTGATT
GGCGCTATGATCGTGTACTGGGTCCTGATGAGCAACTTCCTGTTTAATACCGGGAAGTTCATCTTTAACT
TCATCCACCATATCAACGACACCGATACAATCCTGTCTACAAACAATAGTAACCCTGTGATTTGCCCATC
TGCCGGAAGTGGCGGGCATCCAGACAACTCTAGTATGATCTTTTACGCTAATGATACTGGCGCACAGCAG
TTCGAGAAGTGGTGGGACAAAAGCAGAACCGTGCCCTTTTATCTGGTCGGCCTGCTGCTGCCTCTGCTGA
ACTTTAAGTCCCCATCTTTCTTTAGTAAATTCAATATCCTGGGGACAGTGTCAGTCCTGTACCTGATTTT
TCTGGTGACTTTCAAAGCAGTCCGCCTGGGATTCCACCTGGAATTTCATTGGTTCATCCCAACTGAGTTC
TTTGTGCCCGAAATTCGATTTCAGTTCCCACAGCTGACTGGAGTGCTGACCCTGGCCTTCTTTATCCACA
ATTGCATCATTACACTGCTGAAGAACAATAAGAAACAGGAGAACAATGTGCGGGACCTGTGTATCGCTTA
TATGCTGGTCACTCTGACCTACCTGTATATTGGGGTGCTGGTCTTTGCATCATTCCCTAGCCCCCCTCTG
TCTAAAGATTGTATCGAACAGAACTTTCTGGACAATTTCCCATCAAGCGATACACTGAGTTTCATTGCCA
GAATCTTTCTGCTGTTCCAGATGATGACTGTGTACCCCCTGCTGGGGTATCTGGCTAGGGTCCAGCTGCT
GGGCCACATTTTTGGGGATATCTACCCTAGCATTTTCCATGTGCTGATCCTGAACCTGATCATTGTGGGC
GCCGGGGTCATCATGGCTTGCTTCTACCCTAATATTGGAGGCATCATTAGGTATTCCGGAGCCGCTTGTG
GCCTGGCTTTTGTGTTCATCTACCCATCCCTGATCTACATCATTTCTCTGCACCAGGAGGAACGCCTGAC
CTGGCCCAAGCTGATCTTTCATGTGTTCATCATTATCCTGGGCGTGGCAAACCTGATTGTCCAGTTCTTT
ATGTGA
