>Addgene plasmid #71863 | pLJM60-FLAG-SLC38A9.1 H60A | addgene partial sequence | sequence record 135246 | hGata4-rev 5'-ATTGTGGATGAATACTGCC-3'
CGGCCGCTCACATAAAGAACTGGACAATCAGGTTTGCCACGCCCAGGATAATGATGAACACATGAAAGAT
CAGCTTGGGCCAGGTCAGGCGTTCCTCCTGGTGCAGAGAAATGATGTAGATCAGGGATGGGTAGATGAAC
ACAAAAGCCAGGCCACAAGCGGCTCCGGAATACCTAATGATGCCTCCAATATTAGGGTAGAAGCAAGCCA
TGATGACCCCGGCGCCCACAATGATCAGGTTCAGGATCAGCACATGGAAAATGCTAGGGTAGATATCCCC
AAAAATGTGGCCCAGCAGCTGGACCCTAGCCAGATACCCCAGCAGGGGGTACACAGTCATCATCTGGAAC
AGCAGAAAGATTCTGGCAATGAAACTCAGTGTATCGCTTGATGGGAAATTGTCCAGAAAGTTCTGTTCGA
TACAATCTTTAGACAGAGGGGGGCTAGGGAATGATGCAAAGACCAGCACCCCAATATACAGGTAGGTCAG
AGTGACCAGCATATAAGCGATACACAGGTCCCGCACATTGTTCTCCTGTTTCTTATTGTTCTTCAGCAGT
GTAATGATGCAATTGTGGATAAAGAAGGCCAGGGTCAGCACTCCAGTCAGCTGTGGGAACTGAAATCGAA
TTTCGGGCACAAAGAACTCAGTTGGGATGAACCAATGAAATTCCAGGTGGAATCCCAGGCGGACTGCTTT
GAAAGTCACCAGAAAAATCAGGTACAGGACTGACACTGTCCCCAGGATATTGAATTTACTAAAGAAAGAT
GGGGACTTAAAGTTCAGCAGAGGCAGCAGCAGGCCGACCAGATAAAAGGGCACGGTTCTGCTTTTGTCCC
ACCACTTCTCGAACTGCTGTGCGCCAGTATCATTAGCGTAAAAGAT
