>Addgene plasmid #71863 | pLJM60-FLAG-SLC38A9.1 H60A | addgene partial sequence | sequence record 135247 | CMV-F 5'-CGCAAATGGGCGGTAGGCGTG-3'
GTGAACCGTCAGATCGCCTGGAGACGCCATCCACGCTGTTTTGACCTCCATAGAAGACACCGGGACCGAT
CCAGCCTCCGCGGCCGGGAACGGTGCATTGGAACGCGGATTCCCCGTGCCAAGAGTGACGTAAGTACCGC
CTATAGAGTCTATAGGCCCACCCCCTTGGCTTCGTTAGAACGCGGCTACAATTAATACATAACCTTATGT
ATCATACACATACGATTTAGGTGACACTATAGAATAACATCCACTTTGCCTTTCTCTCCACAGGTGTCCA
CTCCCAGGTCCAACTGCACCTCGGTTCTATCGATTGAATTCACCATGGAAATGGACTACAAGGATGACGA
TGACAAGGGTGGTGGTGGTGGTGCGTCGACAATGGCTAACATGAACAGTGACTCAAGACATCTGGGAACA
AGCGAGGTGGACCACGAGCGGGACCCTGGCCCTATGAACATTCAGTTTGAGCCCTCCGACCTGCGGTCTA
AGAGACCCTTCTGCATCGAACCTACCAACATTGTGAACGTCAATCACGTGATCCAGAGGGTCAGTGATGC
CGCATCAGCCATGAATAAGCGAATTCACTACTATTCCCGGCTGACCACACCCGCTGACAAAGCACTGATC
GCCCCTGATCATGTGGTCCCAGCACCCGAGGAATGTTACGTGTATAGCCCTCTGGGATCCGCCTACAAGC
TGCAGAGCTACACCGAGGGGTATGGAAAAAACACATCCCTGGTGACTATTTTTATGATCTGGAATACCAT
GATGG
